Addgene plasmid #50697: pFUS2_b3
Purpose: Intermediate array vector
Depositing lab: Takashi Yamamoto. Depositing organization: Hiroshima University. Publication: Repeating pattern of non-RVD variations in DNA-binding modules enhances TALEN activity. Sakuma T, Ochiai H, Kaneko T, Mashimo T, Tokumasu D, Sakane Y, Suzuki K, Miyamoto T, Sakamoto N, Matsuura S, Yamamoto T. Sci Rep. 2013 Nov 29;3:3379. doi: 10.1038/srep03379. PubMed 24287550.
Backbone
  Vector backbone: pCR8
  Backbone manufacturer: Invitrogen
  Vector type: TALEN
Growth in bacteria
  Bacterial resistance: Spectinomycin, 50 μg/mL
  Growth temperature: 37°C
  Growth strain: XL1 Blue
  Copy number: High Copy
Gene/Insert
  Gene/Insert name: LacZ + BsaI restriction sites
  Cloning method: Unknown
  Sequencing primers: 5′ pCR8_F1 (ttgatgcctggcagttccct)
Terms and licenses: Academic/Nonprofit Terms; Industry Terms: Not Available to Industry
How to cite: pFUS2_b3 was a gift from Takashi Yamamoto (Addgene plasmid # 50697 ; http://n2t.net/addgene:50697 ; RRID:Addgene_50697)
