[The description below was written by a language model from this plasmid's Addgene catalogue record and pLannotate feature annotations shown in this document.]
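Description:
pFUS2_b3 is a small (about 2.9 kb) bacterial cloning plasmid built on the Invitrogen pCR8 backbone and catalogued as an intermediate array vector for TALEN construction. It is maintained only in E. coli: a high-copy ColE1/pUC-type origin drives replication, and selection is by spectinomycin through the aadA aminoglycoside adenylyltransferase gene (SmR). Upstream of SmR, the annotation shows fragments of a class 1 integron Pc promoter and of a gentamicin acetyltransferase gene. These appear to be remnants of the resistance cassette's origin and not functional markers. The rrnB T1 and T2 terminators typical of pCR8 flank one side of the cloning region and insulate it from read-through transcription.

The insert is recorded as LacZ plus BsaI restriction sites. The feature table is consistent with a pBluescript-derived lacZα cassette: a CAP binding site, lac promoter and lac operator lead into lacZα fragments, with T3 and T7 promoters, a partial multiple cloning site and a short f1 ori fragment carried along. The BsaI sites themselves are not annotated. In vectors of this kind, BsaI, a type IIS enzyme, excises the lacZα stuffer and leaves defined overhangs, so that several TALE repeat modules can be ligated in order in a Golden Gate reaction. Loss of lacZα allows blue/white screening for plasmids that have received an array. The assembled partial arrays are then typically moved into a final TALEN backbone in a second assembly step. The record does not say which array position or how many modules the "b3" designation corresponds to, and the cloning method used to build the vector is listed as unknown.
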