Features (pLannotate 1.2.2; 16 found; start..end, strand, type, name):
    515..607     +  CDS            lacI (fragment): lac repressor; lacI; The lac repressor binds to the lac operator to inhibit transcription in E. coli. This inhibition can be relieved by adding lactose or isopropyl-β-D-thiogalactopyranoside (IPTG).
    662..689     -  terminator     rrnB T2 terminator: transcription terminator T2 from the E. coli rrnB gene
    821..864     +  terminator     rrnB T1 terminator: Escherichia coli rrnB; transcription terminator T1 from the E. coli rrnB gene
    911..947     -  CDS            lacZα (fragment): LacZα fragment of β-galactosidase; lacZ fragment
    974..992     -  rep_origin     f1 ori (fragment): f1 bacteriophage origin of replication; arrow indicates direction of (+) strand synthesis
    997..1152    -  CDS            lacZα (fragment): LacZα fragment of β-galactosidase; lacZ fragment
   1160..1178    +  promoter       T7 promoter: promoter for bacteriophage T7 RNA polymerase
   1187..1210    -  misc_feature   MCS (fragment): pBluescript multiple cloning site
   1226..1244    -  promoter       T3 promoter: promoter for bacteriophage T3 RNA polymerase
   1289..1305    -  protein_bind   lac operator: The lac repressor binds to the lac operator to inhibit transcription in E. coli. This inhibition can be relieved by adding lactose or isopropyl-β-D-thiogalactopyranoside (IPTG). lac repressor encoded by lacI
   1313..1343    -  promoter       lac promoter: promoter for the E. coli lac operon
   1358..1379    -  protein_bind   CAP binding site: CAP binding activates transcription in the presence of cAMP. E. coli catabolite activator protein
   1532..1555    +  promoter       Pc promoter (fragment): intI1 (promoter lies within the coding sequence); class 1 integron promoter
   1731..1787    +  CDS            GmR (fragment): gentamycin acetyltransferase; aacC1; confers resistance to gentamycin
   1794..2585    +  CDS            SmR: aminoglycoside adenylyltransferase (Murphy, 1985); aadA; confers resistance to spectinomycin and streptomycin
   2678..332     +  rep_origin     ori (across the origin): high-copy-number ColE1/pMB1/pBR322/pUC origin of replication
>Addgene plasmid #50697 | pFUS2_b3 | depositor full sequence | sequence record 75850 | pFUS2_b3 sequence 2934 bps
CGTGTCTTACCGGGTTGGACTCAAGACGATAGTTACCGGATAAGGCGCAGCGGTCGGGCTGAACGGGGGG
TTCGTGCACACAGCCCAGCTTGGAGCGAACGACCTACACCGAACTGAGATACCTACAGCGTGAGCATTGA
GAAAGCGCCACGCTTCCCGAAGGGAGAAAGGCGGACAGGTATCCGGTAAGCGGCAGGGTCGGAACAGGAG
AGCGCACGAGGGAGCTTCCAGGGGGAAACGCCTGGTATCTTTATAGTCCTGTCGGGTTTCGCCACCTCTG
ACTTGAGCGTCGATTTTTGTGATGCTCGTCAGGGGGGCGGAGCCTATGGAAAAACGCCAGCAACGCGGCC
TTTTTACGGTTCCTGGCCTTTTGCTGGCCTTTTGCTCACATGTTCTTTCCTGCGTTATCCCCTGATTCTG
TGGATAACCGTATTACCGCCTTTGAGTGAGCTGATACCGCTCGCCGCAGCCGAACGACCGAGCGCAGCGA
GTCAGTGAGCGAGGAAGCGGAAGAGCGCCCAATACGCAAACCGCCTCTCCCCGCGCGTTGGCCGATTCAT
TAATGCAGCTGGCACGACAGGTTTCCCGACTGGAAAGCGGGCAGTGAGCGCAACGCAATTAATACGCGTA
CCGCTAGCCAGGAAGAGTTTGTAGAAACGCAAAAAGGCCATCCGTCAGGATGGCCTTCTGCTTAGTTTGA
TGCCTGGCAGTTTATGGCGGGCGTCCTGCCCGCCACCCTCCGGGCCGTTGCTTCACAACGTTCAAATCCG
CTCCCGGCGGATTTGTCCTACTCAGGAGAGCGTTCACCGACAAACAACAGATAAAACGAAAGGCCCAGTC
TTCCGACTGAGCCTTTCGTTTTATTTGATGCCTGGCAGTTCCCTACTCTCGCGTTAACGCTAGCATGGAT
GTTTTCCCAGTCACGACGTTGTAAAACGACGGCCAGTCTTAAGCGTCTCAGACCCCGAGACCGGCGCCGC
TACAGGGCGCGTCCCATTCGCCATTCAGGCTGCGCAACTGTTGGGAAGGGCGATCGGTGCGGGCCTCTTC
GCTATTACGCCAGCTGGCGAAAGGGGGATGTGCTGCAAGGCGATTAAGTTGGGTAACGCCAGGGTTTTCC
CAGTCACGACGTTGTAAAACGACGGCCAGTGAGCGCGCGTAATACGACTCACTATAGGGCGAATTGGGTA
CCGGGCCCCCCCTCGAGGTCCTCCAGCTTTTGTTCCCTTTAGTGAGGGTTAATTGCGCGCTTGGCGTAAT
CATGGTCATAGCTGTTTCCTGTGTGAAATTGTTATCCGCTCACAATTCCACACAACATACGAGCCGGAAG
CATAAAGTGTAAAGCCTGGGGTGCCTAATGAGTGAGCTAACTCACATTAATTGCGTTGCGCTCACTGCCC
GCTTTCCACCGGTGGTCTCACTGACCCCGAGACGTCTAGACCAGCCAGGACAGAAATGCCTCGACTTCGC
TGCTACCCAAGGTTGCCGGGTGACGCACACCGTGGAAACGGATGAAGGCACGAACCCAGTGGACATAAGC
CTGTTCGGTTCGTAAGCTGTAATGCAAGTAGCGTATGCGCTCACGCAACTGGTCCAGAACCTTGACCGAA
CGCAGCGGTGGTAACGGCGCAGTGGCGGTTTTCATGGCTTGTTATGACTGTTTTTTTGGGGTACAGTCTA
TGCCTCGGGCATCCAAGCAGCAAGCGCGTTACGCCGTGGGTCGATGTTTGATGTTATGGAGCAGCAACGA
TGTTACGCAGCAGGGCAGTCGCCCTAAAACAAAGTTAAACATTATGAGGGAAGCGGTGATCGCCGAAGTA
TCGACTCAACTATCAGAGGTAGTTGGCGTCATCGAGCGCCATCTCGAACCGACGTTGCTGGCCGTACATT
TGTACGGCTCCGCAGTGGATGGCGGCCTGAAGCCACACAGTGATATTGATTTGCTGGTTACGGTGACCGT
AAGGCTTGATGAAACAACGCGGCGAGCTTTGATCAACGACCTTTTGGAAACTTCGGCTTCCCCTGGAGAG
AGCGAGATTCTCCGCGCTGTAGAAGTCACCATTGTTGTGCACGACGACATCATTCCGTGGCGTTATCCAG
CTAAGCGCGAACTGCAATTTGGAGAATGGCAGCGCAATGACATTCTTGCAGGTATCTTCGAGCCAGCCAC
GATCGACATTGATCTGGCTATCTTGCTGACAAAAGCAAGAGAACATAGCGTTGCCTTGGTAGGTCCAGCG
GCGGAGGAACTCTTTGATCCGGTTCCTGAACAGGATCTATTTGAGGCGCTAAATGAAACCTTAACGCTAT
GGAACTCGCCGCCCGACTGGGCTGGCGATGAGCGAAATGTAGTGCTTACGTTGTCCCGCATTTGGTACAG
CGCAGTAACCGGCAAAATCGCGCCGAAGGATGTCGCTGCCGACTGGGCAATGGAGCGCCTGCCGGCCCAG
TATCAGCCCGTCATACTTGAAGCTAGACAGGCTTATCTTGGACAAGAAGAAGATCGCTTGGCCTCGCGCG
CAGATCAGTTGGAAGAATTTGTCCACTACGTGAAAGGCGAGATCACCAAGGTAGTCGGCAAATAACCCTC
GAGCCACCCATGACCAAAATCCCTTAACGTGAGTTACGCGTCGTTCCACTGAGCGTCAGACCCCGTAGAA
AAGATCAAAGGATCTTCTTGAGATCCTTTTTTTCTGCGCGTAATCTGCTGCTTGCAAACAAAAAAACCAC
CGCTACCAGCGGTGGTTTGTTTGCCGGATCAAGAGCTACCAACTCTTTTTCCGAAGGTAACTGGCTTCAG
CAGAGCGCAGATACCAAATACTGTCCTTCTAGTGTAGCCGTAGTTAGGCCACCACTTCAAGAACTCTGTA
GCACCGCCTACATACCTCGCTCTGCTAATCCTGTTACCAGTGGCTGCTGCCAGTGGCGATAAGT
