>Addgene plasmid #50697 | pFUS2_b3 | addgene partial sequence | sequence record 79269 | pCR8_F1 5'-ttgatgcctggcagttccct-3'
GACGTTGTAAAACGACGGCCAGTCTTAAGCGTCTCAGACCCCGAGACCGGCGCCGCTACAGGGCGCGTCC
CATTCGCCATTCAGGCTGCGCAACTGTTGGGAAGGGCGATCGGTGCGGGCCTCTTCGCTATTACGCCAGC
TGGCGAAAGGGGGATGTGCTGCAAGGCGATTAAGTTGGGTAACGCCAGGGTTTTCCCAGTCACGACGTTG
TAAAACGACGGCCAGTGAGCGCGCGTAATACGACTCACTATAGGGCGAATTGGGTACCGGGCCCCCCCTC
GAGGTCCTCCAGCTTTTGTTCCCTTTAGTGAGGGTTAATTGCGCGCTTGGCGTAATCATGGTCATAGCTG
TTTCCTGTGTGAAATTGTTATCCGCTCACAATTCCACACAACATACGAGCCGGAAGCATAAAGTGTAAAG
CCTGGGGTGCCTAATGAGTGAGCTAACTCACATT
