>Addgene plasmid #50697 | pFUS2_b3 | addgene partial sequence | sequence record 80377 | pCR8_R1 5'-cgaaccgaacaggcttatgt-3'
GTCCTGGCTGGTCTAGACGTCTCGGGGTCAGTGAGACCACCGGTGGAAAGCGGGCAGTGAGCGCAACGCA
ATTAATGTGAGTTAGCTCACTCATTAGGCACCCCAGGCTTTACACTTTATGCTTCCGGCTCGTATGTTGT
GTGGAATTGTGAGCGGATAACAATTTCACACAGGAAACAGCTATGACCATGATTACGCCAAGCGCGCAAT
TAACCCTCACTAAAGGGAACAAAAGCTGGAGGACCTCGAGGGGGGGCCCGGTACCCAATTCGCCCTATAG
TGAGTCGTATTACGCGCGCTCACTGGCCGTCGTTTTACAACGTCGTGACTGGGAAAACCCTGGCGTTACC
CAACTTAATCGCCTTGCAGCACATCCCCCTTTCGCCAGCTGGCGTAATAGCGAAGAGGCCCGCACCGATC
GCCCTTCCCAACAGTTGCGCAGCCTGAATGGCGAATGGGACGCGCCCTGTAGCGGCGCCGGTCTCGGGGT
CTGAGACGCTTAAGACTGGCCGTCGTTTTACAACGTCGTGACTGGGAAAACATCCATGCTAGCGTTAACG
CGAGAGTAGGGAACTGCCAGGCATCAAATAAAACGAAAGGCTCAGTCGGAAGACTGGGCCTTTCGTTTTA
TCTGTTGTTTGTCGGTGAACGCTCTCCTGAGTAGGACAAATCCGCCGGGAGCGGATTTGAACGTTGTGAA
GCAAC
